>Addgene plasmid #44362 | pAAV-hSyn-DIO-hM4D(Gi)-mCherry | addgene full sequence | sequence record 292479 | Addgene NGS Result
CCTGCAGGCAGCTGCGCGCTCGCTCGCTCACTGAGGCCGCCCGGGCGTCGGGCGACCTTTGGTCGCCCGG
CCTCAGTGAGCGAGCGAGCGCGCAGAGAGGGAGTGGCCAACTCCATCACTAGGGGTTCCTGCGGCCGCAC
GCGTGTGTCTAGACTGCAGAGGGCCCTGCGTATGAGTGCAAGTGGGTTTTAGGACCAGGATGAGGCGGGG
TGGGGGTGCCTACCTGACGACCGACCCCGACCCACTGGACAAGCACCCAACCCCCATTCCCCAAATTGCG
CATCCCCTATCAGAGAGGGGGAGGGGAAACAGGATGCGGCGAGGCGCGTGCGCACTGCCAGCTTCAGCAC
CGCGGACAGTGCCTTCGCCCCCGCCTGGCGGCGCGCGCCACCGCCGCCTCAGCACTGAAGGCGCGCTGAC
GTCACTCGCCGGTCCCCCGCAAACTCCCCTTCCCGGCCACCTTGGTCGCGTCCGCGCCGCCGCCGGCCCA
GCCGGACCGCACCACGCGAGGCGCGAGATAGGGGGGCACGGGCGCGACCATCTGCGCTGCGGCGCCGGCG
ACTCAGCGCTGCCTCAGTCTGCGGTGGGCAGCGGAGGAGTCGTGTCGTGCCTGAGAGCGCAGTCGAGAAG
GTACCGGATCCTCTAGAGTCGACTCCGGAATAACTTCGTATAGGATACTTTATACGAAGTTATGCAGAAT
GGTAGCTGGATTGTAGCTGCTATTAGCAATATGAAACCTCTTAATAACTTCGTATAGCATACATTATACG
AAGTTATGGCGCGCCTTACTTGTACAGCTCGTCCATGCCGCCGGTGGAGTGGCGGCCCTCGGCGCGTTCG
TACTGTTCCACGATGGTGTAGTCCTCGTTGTGGGAGGTGATGTCCAACTTGATGTTGACGTTGTAGGCGC
CGGGCAGCTGCACGGGCTTCTTGGCCTTGTAGGTGGTCTTGACCTCAGCGTCGTAGTGGCCGCCGTCCTT
CAGCTTCAGCCTCTGCTTGATCTCGCCCTTCAGGGCGCCGTCCTCGGGGTACATCCGCTCGGAGGAGGCC
TCCCAGCCCATGGTCTTCTTCTGCATTACGGGGCCGTCGGAGGGGAAGTTGGTGCCGCGCAGCTTCACCT
TGTAGATGAACTCGCCGTCCTGCAGGGAGGAGTCCTGGGTCACGGTCACCACGCCGCCGTCCTCGAAGTT
CATCACGCGCTCCCACTTGAAGCCCTCGGGGAAGGACAGCTTCAAGTAGTCGGGGATGTCGGCGGGGTGC
TTCACGTAGGCCTTGGAGCCGTACATGAACTGAGGGGACAGGATGTCCCAGGCGAAGGGCAGGGGGCCAC
CCTTGGTCACCTTCAGCTTGGCGGTCTGGGTGCCCTCGTAGGGGCGGCCCTCGCCCTCGCCCTCGATCTC
GAACTCGTGGCCGTTCACGGAGCCCTCCATGTGCACCTTGAAGCGCATGAACTCCTTGATGATGGCCATG
TTATCCTCCTCGCCCTTGCTCACCATGGTGGCGACCGGTGGATCCCGCCTGGCAGTGCCGATGTTCCGAT
ACTGGCACAGCAGCAGGTGCCGGAAGGTCTTTTTAAAGGTGGCGTTGCACAGAGCATAGCAGGCAGGGTT
GATGGTGCTGTTGACGTAGCAGAGCCAGTAGCCAATGGACCACACCGTGTCAGGGATGCAGCTCTGGCAG
AAGGTGTTCACCAGGACCATGACGTTGTAGGGCGTCCAGGTGAGGATGAAGGCCAGCAGAATGGCAAAGA
TCGTTCGTGTCACTTTGCGCTCCCGGGCCGCCATCTGCCGCTTCTTGCGCACCTGGTTGCGAGCGATGCT
GGCGAACTTGCGGGCCACGTTGGCCGCAGGGCGCATGCCAGCCGGCGTGGCAGGCACAATCTCAATGGCT
GTCACACACTCATTGCCTGTCTGCTTCGTCACAATCTGGATCTTGGACCATCTGGAGGCTGGGTTGAGGG
CCCGCGGCTGCAGGGGAGGGGCGGGCATGGCGGGCGTGGTGGCCTCTGTGGTGGACAGCTCTGTGGCTGG
GCGTTCCTTGGTGTTCTGGGTGGCACTGCCTGAGCTGGACTCATTGGAAGTGTCCTTATCAGCCACGGGG
CGCGGTGGCGGTGGCAGCGCTGGCGGGGGGGCCTCCTCCAGCTTGCCATTGCGCAGCTCCTCCCGGGCGG
CCTCCCCGGGCGGGGGCTTCTTGACGCTCTGCTTCATTAGTGGGCTCTTGAGGAAGGCCAGCGTCTTGGC
TTTCTTCTCCTTCGGGCCCTCGGGCCGGTGCTTGTGGACTCGGCTGCGACTGGCCAGGGAGATGTGGATG
TACAGCACCGTCATGATGACCACAGGCAGGTAGAAGCCAGCAATGGCTGTGCCAAAGGTCACTGCTGGGT
TGGACAGGAACTGGATGAAGCACTGGTTGTCGGGCACCGTCCGCTTACCCACCACAAACTGCCAGAACAA
GATGGCAGGCGCCCAGAGCACGAAGGACAGTACCCAGGCAGCAGCAATCATGAGGCCTGCCATCTTGGTG
GTGCGCCGGGCAGGGTAGGTGAGAGGCTTGGTGACGCAGAAGTAGCGGTCAAAGCTGATGATGAGAAGGT
TCATGACGGAGGCGTTGCTCACCACGCAGTCCAGGGCCAGCCACAGGTCGCAGACCACGGCGCCCAGGGG
CCAGTAGCCCTTGATGATGTACACGGTGTAGAGGTTCATGGAGAAGGCGCCTATGATGAGATCAGCACAC
GCCAGGCTGAAGAGGAAGTAGTTGTTGACTGTCTGCAGCTGCCTGTTGACCTTGATGGACAGCATCACCA
GGATGTTGCCCACGACAGTCACCAGGCTCAGGGAGCCTGTCACTGTGGCAATGAAGACCATTTCCACCGT
CTCATAGCGATTGTGGGATGATGACGTGACCAGGCGCACGGACTGATTGCCCGAGCTGCCATTGACAGGT
GTGAAGTTGGCCATGGTGGCGCTAGCATAACTTCGTATAAAGTATCCTATACGAAGTTATTTGCCTTAAC
CCAGAAATTATCACTGTTATTCTTTAGAATGGTGCAAAGAATAACTTCGTATAATGTATGCTATACGAAG
TTATGAATTCGATATCAAGCTTATCGATAATCAACCTCTGGATTACAAAATTTGTGAAAGATTGACTGGT
ATTCTTAACTATGTTGCTCCTTTTACGCTATGTGGATACGCTGCTTTAATGCCTTTGTATCATGCTATTG
CTTCCCGTATGGCTTTCATTTTCTCCTCCTTGTATAAATCCTGGTTGCTGTCTCTTTATGAGGAGTTGTG
GCCCGTTGTCAGGCAACGTGGCGTGGTGTGCACTGTGTTTGCTGACGCAACCCCCACTGGTTGGGGCATT
GCCACCACCTGTCAGCTCCTTTCCGGGACTTTCGCTTTCCCCCTCCCTATTGCCACGGCGGAACTCATCG
CCGCCTGCCTTGCCCGCTGCTGGACAGGGGCTCGGCTGTTGGGCACTGACAATTCCGTGGTGTTGTCGGG
GAAATCATCGTCCTTTCCTTGGCTGCTCGCCTATGTTGCCACCTGGATTCTGCGCGGGACGTCCTTCTGC
TACGTCCCTTCGGCCCTCAATCCAGCGGACCTTCCTTCCCGCGGCCTGCTGCCGGCTCTGCGGCCTCTTC
CGCGTCTTCGCCTTCGCCCTCAGACGAGTCGGATCTCCCTTTGGGCCGCCTCCCCGCATCGATACCGAGC
GCTGCTCGAGAGATCTACGGGTGGCATCCCTGTGACCCCTCCCCAGTGCCTCTCCTGGCCCTGGAAGTTG
CCACTCCAGTGCCCACCAGCCTTGTCCTAATAAAATTAAGTTGCATCATTTTGTCTGACTAGGTGTCCTT
CTATAATATTATGGGGTGGAGGGGGGTGGTATGGAGCAAGGGGCAAGTTGGGAAGACAACCTGTAGGGCC
TGCGGGGTCTATTGGGAACCAAGCTGGAGTGCAGTGGCACAATCTTGGCTCACTGCAATCTCCGCCTCCT
GGGTTCAAGCGATTCTCCTGCCTCAGCCTCCCGAGTTGTTGGGATTCCAGGCATGCATGACCAGGCTCAG
CTAATTTTTGTTTTTTTGGTAGAGACGGGGTTTCACCATATTGGCCAGGCTGGTCTCCAACTCCTAATCT
CAGGTGATCTACCCACCTTGGCCTCCCAAATTGCTGGGATTACAGGCGTGAACCACTGCTCCCTTCCCTG
TCCTTCTGATTTTGTAGGTAACCACGTGCGGACCGAGCGGCCGCAGGAACCCCTAGTGATGGAGTTGGCC
ACTCCCTCTCTGCGCGCTCGCTCGCTCACTGAGGCCGGGCGACCAAAGGTCGCCCGACGCCCGGGCTTTG
CCCGGGCGGCCTCAGTGAGCGAGCGAGCGCGCAGCTGCCTGCAGGGGCGCCTGATGCGGTATTTTCTCCT
TACGCATCTGTGCGGTATTTCACACCGCATA
[95 nt withheld, positions 4442-4536]
T
[46 nt withheld, positions 4538-4583]
C
[141 nt withheld, positions 4585-4725]
CCTTTGACGTTGGAGTCCACGTTCTTT
[37 nt withheld, positions 4753-4789]
ACTCTATCTCGGGCTATTCTTTTGATTTATAAGGGATTTTGCCGATTTCGGTCTATTGGTTAAAAAATGA
GCTGATTTAACAAAAATTTAACGCGAATTTTAACAAAATATTAACGTTTACAATTTTATGGTGCACTCTC
AGTACAATCTGCTCTGATGCCGCATAGTTAAGCCAGCCCCGACACCCGCCAACACCCGCTGACGCGCCCT
GACGGGCTTGTCTGCTCCCGGCATCCGCTTACAGACAAGCTGTGACCGTCTCCGGGAGCTGCATGTGTCA
GAGGTTTTCACCGTCATCACCGAAACGCGCGAGACGAAAGGGCCTCGTGATACGCCTATTTTTATAGGTT
AATGTCATGATAATAATGGTTTCTTAGACGTCAGGTGGCACTTTTCGGGGAAATGTGCGCGGAACCCCTA
TTTGTTTATTTTTCTAAATACATTCAAATATGTATCCGCTCATGAGACAATAACCCTGATAAATGCTTCA
ATAATATTGAAAAAGGAAGAGTATGAGTATTCAACATTTCCGTGTCGCCCTTATTCCCTTTTTTGCGGCA
TTTTGCCTTCCTGTTTTTGCTCACCCAGAAACGCTGGTGAAAGTAAAAGATGCTGAAGATCAGTTGGGTG
CACGAGTGGGTTACATCGAACTGGATCTCAACAGCGGTAAGATCCTTGAGAGTTTTCGCCCCGAAGAACG
TTTTCCAATGATGAGCACTTTTAAAGTTCTGCTATGTGGCGCGGTATTATCCCGTATTGACGCCGGGCAA
GAGCAACTCGGTCGCCGCATACACTATTCTCAGAATGACTTGGTTGAGTACTCACCAGTCACAGAAAAGC
ATCTTACGGATGGCATGACAGTAAGAGAATTATGCAGTGCTGCCATAACCATGAGTGATAACACTGCGGC
CAACTTACTTCTGACAACGATCGGAGGACCGAAGGAGCTAACCGCTTTTTTGCACAACATGGGGGATCAT
GTAACTCGCCTTGATCGTTGGGAACCGGAGCTGAATGAAGCCATACCAAACGACGAGCGTGACACCACGA
TGCCTGTAGCAATGGCAACAACGTTGCGCAAACTATTAACTGGCGAACTACTTACTCTAGCTTCCCGGCA
ACAATTAATAGACTGGATGGAGGCGGATAAAGTTGCAGGACCACTTCTGCGCTCGGCCCTTCCGGCTGGC
TGGTTTATTGCTGATAAATCTGGAGCCGGTGAGCGTGGGTCTCGCGGTATCATTGCAGCACTGGGGCCAG
ATGGTAAGCCCTCCCGTATCGTAGTTATCTACACGACGGGGAGTCAGGCAACTATGGATGAACGAAATAG
ACAGATCGCTGAGATAGGTGCCTCACTGATTAAGCATTGGTAACTGTCAGACCAAGTTTACTCATATATA
CTTTAGATTGATTTAAAACTTCATTTTTAATTTAAAAGGATCTAGGTGAAGATCCTTTTTGATAATCTCA
TGACCAAAATCCCTTAACGTGAGTTTTCGTTCCACTGAGCGTCAGACCCCGTAGAAAAGATCAAAGGATC
TTCTTGAGATCCTTTTTTTCTGCGCGTAATCTGCTGCTTGCAAACAAAAAAACCACCGCTACCAGCGGTG
GTTTGTTTGCCGGATCAAGAGCTACCAACTCTTTTTCCGAAGGTAACTGGCTTCAGCAGAGCGCAGATAC
CAAATACTGTTCTTCTAGTGTAGCCGTAGTTAGGCCACCACTTCAAGAACTCTGTAGCACCGCCTACATA
CCTCGCTCTGCTAATCCTGTTACCAGTGGCTGCTGCCAGTGGCGATAAGTCGTGTCTTACCGGGTTGGAC
TCAAGACGATAGTTACCGGATAAGGCGCAGCGGTCGGGCTGAACGGGGGGTTCGTGCACACAGCCCAGCT
TGGAGCGAACGACCTACACCGAACTGAGATACCTACAGCGTGAGCTATGAGAAAGCGCCACGCTTCCCGA
AGGGAGAAAGGCGGACAGGTATCCGGTAAGCGGCAGGGTCGGAACAGGAGAGCGCACGAGGGAGCTTCCA
GGGGGAAACGCCTGGTATCTTTATAGTCCTGTCGGGTTTCGCCACCTCTGACTTGAGCGTCGATTTTTGT
GATGCTCGTCAGGGGGGCGGAGCCTATGGAAAAACGCCAGCAACGCGGCCTTTTTACGGTTCCTGGCCTT
TTGCTGGCCTTTTGCTCACATGT
Features (pLannotate 1.2.2; 23 found; start..end, strand, type, name):
     12..39      +  repeat_region  AAV2 ITR (fragment): inverted terminal repeat of adeno-associated virus serotype 2 inverted
     68..95      +  repeat_region  AAV2 ITR (fragment): inverted terminal repeat of adeno-associated virus serotype 2 inverted
    175..622     +  promoter       hSyn promoter: human synapsin I promoter; confers neuron-specific expression (Kügler et al., 2003)
    636..653     +  misc_feature   MCS (fragment): pUC18/19 multiple cloning site
    660..693     +  protein_bind   lox2272: Cre-mediated recombination occurs in the 8-bp core sequence (GGATACTT). lox2272 sites are compatible with each other, but incompatible with loxP or loxN sites (Lee and Saito, 1988). Cre recombinase
    694..743     -  intron         β-globin intron (fragment): internally truncated intron from human β-globin
    744..777     +  protein_bind   loxP: Cre-mediated recombination occurs in the 8-bp core sequence (GCATACAT). Cre recombinase
    789..1496    -  CDS            mCherry: mCherry is a basic (constitutively fluorescent) red fluorescent protein published in 2004, derived from Discosoma sp.. It is reported to be a very rapidly-maturing monomer with low acid sensitivity.
   1518..2954    -  CDS            CHRM4: ACM4_HUMAN - Experimental evidence at protein level: Swiss-Prot protein existence level 1. The muscarinic acetylcholine receptor mediates various cellular responses, including inhibition of adenylate cyclase, breakdown of phosphoinositides and modulation of potassium channels through the action of G proteins. Primary transducing effect is inhibition of adenylate cyclase. From Homo sapiens (Human).
   2967..3000    -  protein_bind   lox2272: Cre-mediated recombination occurs in the 8-bp core sequence (GGATACTT). lox2272 sites are compatible with each other, but incompatible with loxP or loxN sites (Lee and Saito, 1988). Cre recombinase
   3001..3050    -  intron         β-globin intron (fragment): internally truncated intron from human β-globin
   3051..3084    -  protein_bind   loxP: Cre-mediated recombination occurs in the 8-bp core sequence (GCATACAT). Cre recombinase
   3085..3109    +  misc_feature   MCS (fragment): pBluescript multiple cloning site
   3109..3697    +  misc_feature   WPRE: woodchuck hepatitis virus posttranscriptional regulatory element
   3729..4205    +  polyA_signal   hGH poly(A) signal: human growth hormone polyadenylation signal
   4245..4385    +  repeat_region  AAV2 ITR: inverted terminal repeat of adeno-associated virus serotype 2 inverted
   4390..4441    -  misc_feature   bom (fragment): basis of mobility region from pBR322
   4460..4915    +  rep_origin     f1 ori (sequence partly withheld): f1 bacteriophage origin of replication; arrow indicates direction of (+) strand synthesis
   4916..4965    -  misc_feature   bom (fragment): basis of mobility region from pBR322
   5067..5102    -  CDS            rop (fragment): Rop protein, which maintains plasmids at low copy number; rop
   5197..5301    +  promoter       AmpR promoter: bla
   5302..6162    +  CDS            AmpR: β-lactamase; bla; confers resistance to ampicillin, carbenicillin, and related antibiotics
   6333..6921    +  rep_origin     ori: high-copy-number ColE1/pMB1/pBR322/pUC origin of replication
