[The description below was written by a language model from this plasmid's Addgene catalogue record and pLannotate feature annotations shown in this document.]
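Description:
pAAV-hSyn-DIO-hM4D(Gi)-mCherry is an adeno-associated virus transfer plasmid of about 7 kb, built on a pAAV backbone, for Cre-dependent, neuron-restricted expression of an inhibitory chemogenetic receptor. It is propagated in bacteria through a ColE1/pUC-type origin with ampicillin selection (β-lactamase under its own promoter), and it also carries an f1 phage origin. The catalogue lists it as low copy and specifies a recombination-deficient growth strain, consistent with the need to keep the AAV2 inverted terminal repeats intact. In the annotated sequencing result the downstream ITR is called in full, while the upstream one appears only as two short fragments. The ITRs bracket the expression cassette and define the DNA that is packaged into AAV particles.

Within the ITRs, the human synapsin 1 promoter drives the payload, followed by a WPRE that enhances transcript stability and expression, and a human growth hormone polyadenylation signal. The coding unit is hM4D(Gi), a designer receptor (DREADD) derived from the human M4 muscarinic acetylcholine receptor (annotated as CHRM4) that couples to Gi signalling. It is fused at its C terminus to mCherry so that expressing cells can be seen by red fluorescence. This fusion sits in reverse orientation relative to the promoter and is flanked on each side by a lox2272/loxP pair, the two pairs facing each other in the DIO (double-floxed inverted) arrangement. Without Cre, only antisense transcript is produced. Cre inverts the cassette through one pair of compatible sites and then excises a site of the other pair, which locks the fusion in the sense orientation.

The construct is used to make AAV for delivery to Cre-expressing neuronal populations, allowing ligand-controlled, reversible silencing of genetically defined neurons. The associated publication applied DREADD tools of this kind to AgRP neurons and feeding behaviour in mice.
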