Addgene plasmid #44362: pAAV-hSyn-DIO-hM4D(Gi)-mCherry
Purpose: Double floxed Gi-coupled hM4D DREADD fused with mCherry under the control of human synapsin promoter.
Depositing lab: Bryan Roth. Publication: Rapid, reversible activation of AgRP neurons drives feeding behavior in mice. Krashes MJ, Koda S, Ye C, Rogan SC, Adams AC, Cusher DS, Maratos-Flier E, Roth BL, Lowell BB. J Clin Invest. 2011 Apr;121(4):1424-8. doi: 10.1172/JCI46229. PubMed 21364278.
Backbone
  Vector backbone: pAAV
  Backbone size w/o insert (bp): 4818
  Total vector size (bp): 6993
  Vector type: AAV ; Adeno Associated Viral Vector
Growth in bacteria
  Bacterial resistance: Ampicillin, 100 μg/mL
  Growth temperature: 37°C
  Growth strain: NEB Stable
  Copy number: Low Copy
Gene/Insert
  Gene/Insert name: hM4D(Gi)-mCherry
  Species: H. sapiens (human)
  Insert size (bp): 2175
  Promoter: human Synapsin 1
  Tag / fusion protein: mCherry (C terminal on insert)
  Cloning method: Restriction Enzyme; 5′ cloning site Asc I (not destroyed); 3′ cloning site Nhe I (not destroyed)
  Sequencing primers: 5′ tcgtgtcgtgcctgagagcg; 3′ GCATTAAAGCAGCGTATCCACATAGC
Terms and licenses: Academic/Nonprofit Terms; Industry Terms: Not Available to Industry
Depositor comments: These plasmids were generated as part of the Illuminating the Druggable Genome (IDG) program sponsored by the NIH Common Fund. The goal of this program is to identify, gather, and distribute information and resources for proteins that currently are not well-studied yet belong to commonly drug-targeted protein families: protein kinases, non-olfactory G-protein coupled receptors (GPCRs), and ion channels. The IDG program is designed to develop fundamental research tools for understudied proteins, elucidate their function, and disseminate the IDG-related resources and data to the greater scientific community.
How to cite: pAAV-hSyn-DIO-hM4D(Gi)-mCherry was a gift from Bryan Roth (Addgene plasmid # 44362 ; http://n2t.net/addgene:44362 ; RRID:Addgene_44362) For viral preps, please replace (Addgene plasmid # 44362) in the above sentence with: (Addgene viral prep # 44362-AAV1), (Addgene viral prep # 44362-AAV2), (Addgene viral prep # 44362-AAV5), (Addgene viral prep # 44362-AAV8), (Addgene viral prep # 44362-AAV9), (Addgene viral prep # 44362-AAVrg), or (Addgene viral prep # 44362-PHPeB)
