>Addgene plasmid #44362 | pAAV-hSyn-DIO-hM4D(Gi)-mCherry | addgene partial sequence | sequence record 136315 | mCherry-R 5'-TTGGTCACCTTCAGCTTGG-3'
TCGCCCTCGCCCTCGATCTCGAACTCGTGGCCGTTCACGGAGCCCTCCATGTGCACCTTGAAGCGCATGA
ACTCCTTGATGATGGCCATGTTATCCTCCTCGCCCTTGCTCACCATGGTGGCGACCGGTGGATCCCGCCT
GGCAGTGCCGATGTTCCGATACTGGCACAGCAGCAGGTGCCGGAAGGTCTTTTTAAAGGTGGCGTTGCAC
AGAGCATAGCAGGCAGGGTTGATGGTGCTGTTGACGTAGCAGAGCCAGTAGCCAATGGACCACACCGTGT
CAGGGATGCAGCTCTGGCAGAAGGTGTTCACCAGGACCATGACGTTGTAGGGCGTCCAGGTGAGGATGAA
GGCCAGCAGAATGGCAAAGATCGTTCGTGTCACTTTGCGCTCCCGGGCCGCCATCTGCCGCTTCTTGCGC
ACCTGGTTGCGAGCGATGCTGGCGAACTTGCGGGCCACGTTGGCCGCAGGGCGCATGCCAGCCGGCGTGG
CAGGCACAATCTCAATGGCTGT
