>Addgene plasmid #44362 | pAAV-hSyn-DIO-hM4D(Gi)-mCherry | addgene partial sequence | sequence record 136316 | mCherry-F 5'-ccccgtaatgcagaagaaga-3'
TACCCCGAGGACGGCGCCCTGAAGGGCGAGATCAAGCAGAGGCTGAAGCTGAAGGACGGCGGCCACTACG
ACGCTGAGGTCAAGACCACCTACAAGGCCAAGAAGCCCGTGCAGCTGCCCGGCGCCTACAACGTCAACAT
CAAGTTGGACATCACCTCCCACAACGAGGACTACACCATCGTGGAACAGTACGAACGCGCCGAGGGCCGC
CACTCCACCGGCGGCATGGACGAGCTGTACAAGTAAGGCGCGCCATAACTTCGTATAATGTATGCTATAC
GAAGTTATTAAGAGGTTTCATATTGCTAATAGCAGCTACAATCCAGCTACCATTCTGCATAACTTCGTAT
AAAGTATCCTATACGAAGTTATTCCGGAGTCGACTCTAGAGGATCCGGTACCTTCTCGACTGCGCTCTCA
GGCACGACACGACTCCTCCGCTGCCCACCGCAGACTGAGGCAGCGCTGAGTCGCCGGCGCCGCAGCGCAG
ATGGTCGCGCCCGTGCCCCCCTATCTCGCGCCTCGCGTGGTGCGGTCCGGCTGGGCCGGCGGCGGCGCGG
ACGCGACCAAGGTGGCCGGGAAGGGGAGTTTGCGGGGGACCGGCGAGTGACGTCAGCGCGCCTTCAGTGC
TGAGGCGGCGGTGGCGCGCGCCGCCAGGCGGGGGCGAAGGCACTGTCCGCGGTGCTGAAGCTGGCAGTGC
GCACGCGCCTCGCCGCATCCTGTTTCCCCTCCCCCTCTCTGATAGGGGATGCGCAATTTGGGGAATGGGG
GTTGGGTGC
